>Addgene plasmid #232110 | pAAV-CMV-SeqCas9-puro | addgene full sequence | sequence record 462526 | Addgene NGS Result
GAGGGCCTATTTCCCATGATTCCTTCATATTTGCATATACGATACAAGGCTGTTAGAGAGATAATTGGAA
TTAATTTGACTGTAAACACAAAGATATTAGTACAAAATACGTGACGTAGAAAGTAATAATTTCTTGGGTA
GTTTGCAGTTTTAAAATTATGTTTTAAAATGGACTATCATATGCTTACCGTAACTTGAAAGTATTTCGAT
TTCTTGGCTTTATATATCTTGTGGAAAGGACGAAACACCGGGTCTTCGAGAAGACCTGTTTTAGAGCTAG
AAATAGCAAGTTAAAATAAGGCTAGTCCGTTATCAACTTGAAAAAGTGGCACCGAGTCGGTGCTTTTTTG
TTTTAGAGCTAGAAATAGCAAGTTAAAATAAGGCTAGTCCGTTTTTAGCGCGTGCGCCAATTCTGCAGAC
AAATGGCTCTAGAGGTACCCGTTACATAACTTACGGTAAATGGCCCGCCTGGCTGACCGCCCAACGACCC
CCGCCCATTGACGTCAATAGTAACGCCAATAGGGACTTTCCATTGACGTCAATGGGTGGAGTATTTACGG
TAAACTGCCCACTTGGCAGTACATCAAGTGTATCATATGCCAAGTACGCCCCCTATTGACGTCAATGACG
GTAAATGGCCCGCCTGGCATTGTGCCCAGTACATGACCTTATGGGACTTTCCTACTTGGCAGTACATCTA
CGTATTAGTCATCGCTATTACCATGGTCGAGGTGAGCCCCACGTTCTGCTTCACTCTCCCCATCTCCCCC
CCCTCCCCACCCCCAATTTTGTATTTATTTATTTTTTAATTATTTTGTGCAGCGATGGGGGCGGGGGGGG
GGGGGGGGCGCGCGCCAGGCGGGGGGGGGGGGGGGGGGGGGGGGGGGGGGGGGGGGGCGCGCGCCGGGGG
GGGGGGGGGGGGGGGGGGGGCGGGGGGGGGGGAGGGGGAGGGGGGCGGCGGCGGCAAATCAGAGCGGCGC
GCTCCGAAAGTTTCCTTTTATGGCGAGGCGGCGGCGGCGGCGGCCCTATAAAAAGCGAAGCGCGCGGCGG
GCGGGAGTCGCTGCGCGCTGCCTTCGCCCCGTGCCCCGCTCCGCCGCCGCCTCGCGCCGCCCGCCCCGGC
TCTGACTGACCGCGTTACTCCCACAGGTGAGCGGGCGGGACGGCCCTTCTCCTCCGGGCTGTAATTAGCT
GAGCAAGAGGTAAGGGTTTAAGGGATGGTTGGTTGGTGGGGTATTAATGTTTAATTACCTGGAGCACCTG
CCTGAAATCACTTTTTTTCAGGTTGGACCGGTGCCACCATGGACTATAAGGACCACGACGGAGACTACAA
GGATCATGATATTGATTACAAAGACGATGACGATAAGATGGCCCCAAAGAAGAAGCGGAAGGTCGGTATC
CACGGAGTCCCAGCAGCCGAAAAGACATACAGTATCGGCCTGGACATCGGCACCAATTCTGTGGGCTGGG
CCGTGATAACCGACGACTACAAGGTGCCCGCCAAAAAGATGAAAGTGCTGGGAAATACTGACAAGAAGTA
CATTAAGAAGAACCTGCTGGGCGCCTTGCTGTTCGATAGCGGCGAAACTGCCGAGGCCACCAGACTGAAA
AGAGCCGCCAGGAGACGGTATACAAGAAGAAAGAACAGACTGCGGTACCTGCAAGAGATCTTCGCCAAAG
AGATGGCCAAGGTGGATGAGTCCTTCTTTCAGCGGCTGGAAGAAAGCTTCCTGACCGATGATGACAAGAC
TTTTGATAGCCATCCTATCTTCGGCAACAAGGCCGAAGAGGACACCTACCACCAGGAGTTCCCCACCATC
TACCACCTGAGAAAGCACCTGGCTGATAGCCCCGAGAAGGTGGACCTGAGACTGGTGTACCTGGCCCTGG
CCCACATGATCAAGTTCCGGGGCCACTTCCTCATCGAAGGCCAGCTGAACGCCGAGAACACCGATGTGCA
GAAGATTTTCGCCGACTTCGTGGGAGTGTATGACAGAACCTTTGACGATAGCCATCTGAGCGAGATCACC
GTGGACGCCGCTTCTATCCTGACCGAGAAAATCAGCAAATCCAGAAGATTGGAAAACCTCATCAAGCAGT
ACCCAACCGAGAAAAAGAACACCCTTTTTGGTAATCTGGTCGCCCTGGCTCTGGGCCTGCAACCTAACTT
CAAGACCAACTTTAAGCTGTCCGAGGACGCCAAGCTCCAGTTTAGCAAGGATACCTACGATGAGGACCTC
GAGGAACTGCTGGGCAAGATCGGAGATGACTACGCCGACCTGTTCACAGCCGCCAAGAACCTGTACGACG
CCATCCTGCTGAGCGGCATCCTGACTGTTGATGACAACAGCACCAAGGCCCCTCTGAGCGCCAGCATGAT
CAAAAGATATGAAGAACACCACGAGGACCTGGAGAAGCTGAAAACCTTTATCAAGGTCAACAACTTCGAC
AAGTACCACGAGATCTTCAAAGACAAGTCCAAAAATGGCTACGCCGGCTACATTGAAAATGGCGTGAAGC
AGGACATCTTCTACAAGCACCTGAAGAGCATCATCAGCGAAAAGAACGGCGGCCAGTACTTCCTGGATAA
GATCGAGAGAGAGGACTTTCTGAGGAAGCAGCGGACCTTCGATAATGGCTCTATCCCTTACCAGATCCAC
CTGCAAGAGATGCGGACGATCCTGCGGCGGCAGGGCGAGTACTACCCCTTCCTGAAAGAGAACCAGGCCA
AGATCGAGAAGATCCTGACATTTAGAATCCCCTACTACGTGGGGCCACTGGCCAGAAAGAACAGCAGATT
CGCCTGGGCCAAGTACCACAGCGACGAACCTATCACCCCTTGGAATTTCGATGAGGTGGTCGACAAGGAG
AAAAGCGCCGAGAAGTTTATCACACGTATGACCCTGAACGACCTGTACCTGCCTGAAGAGAAGGTACTGC
CTAAACACTCTTACGTGTACGAGACCTTCGCCGTGTACAACGAGCTGACCAAGATTAAGTATGTGAATGA
ACAGGGCAAAAGCTTCTTCTTCGACGCCAACATGAAGCAGGAGATCTTTGACCACGTGTTCAAGGAAAAC
AGAAAAGTGACCAAGGCCAAGCTGCTGTCATACCTGAACAACGAGTTCGAGGAATTCAGAATCAACGACC
TGATCGGCCTGGACAAGGATTCTAAAAGCTTCAATGCCAGCCTGGGCACCTACCACGACCTGAAAAAGAT
TCTGGACAAGAGCTTCCTGGACGATAAGACAAACGAACAGATCATTGAAGATATCGTCCTGACACTGACT
CTGTTCGAGGATAGAGATATGATCCACGAGAGACTGCAAAAATACAGCGACATCTTCACAAGCCAGCAGC
TAAAGAAGCTGGAAAGACGCCACTACACCGGATGGGGCAGACTGTCTTACAAGCTGATTAACGGCATCCG
GAACAAAGAGAATAACAAGACCATCCTGGATTTCCTCATCGACGACGGCGACGCAAATCGGAATTTCATG
CAGCTCATCAACGACGACAGCCTGAGCTTCAAAACAACAATCCAGGAGGCACAGGTGGTGGGAGATGTGG
ACGACATTGAGGCCGTGGTGCACGACCTGCCTGGCAGCCCTGCTATCAAGAAAGGCATCCTGCAATCTGT
GAAGATTGTGGACGAGCTAGTGAAGGTGATGGGCCACAACCCTCAGAACATCGTGATCGAAATGGCCAGA
GAAAACCAGATCACCGGCTATGGCAGAAACCGGAGCAACCAGAGGCTGAAGCGGCTGCAGGATTCCCTGA
AGGAATTCGGCTCTGACATCCTATCAAAAAAGAAGCCCTCCTACGTGGATAGCAAGGTGGAGAATAGCCA
CCTGCAAAACGACCGGCTGTTCCTGTACTACATCCAGAACGGCAAGGACATGTACACCGGAGAGGAATTA
GACATCGATCACCTGAGCGATTACGACATTGATCACATCATCCCCCAAGCCTTCATCAAGGATAACAGCA
TCGACAATAGAGTGCTCACATCTTCTGCCAAGAACCGGGGCAAGTCTGACGACGTTCCATCTATCGAAAT
CGTGCGGAACAGAAAGAGCTACTGGTACAAACTGTATAAGAGCGGCCTGATCAGCAAGAGAAAGTTCGAT
AACCTGACCAAGGCCGAGAGAGGCGGACTGACCGAGACAGACAAGGCTGGCTTTATCAAGAGACAGCTGG
TAGAAACCCGGCAGATCACCAAACATGTGGCCCAGATCCTGGACGCTAGATTCAACACAAAATGCGACGA
GAACGACAAGGTGATCAGAGATGTCAAGGTAATCACACTGAAGAGCAGCCTGGTGTCTCAGTTCAGAAAG
GAATTTAAGTTCTACAAGGTGCGGGAAATCAACGACTACCATCACGCCCACGACGCTTATCTGAACGCTG
TGGTGGGCACCGCCCTCTTGAAAAAATACCCCAAGCTGGCCCCTGAGTTCGTGTACGGCGAATACAAGAA
ATACGACGTGCGGAAACTGGTGGCTAAGAGCAGCGACAACCACTCCGAGCTGGGGAAGGCTACCGCTAAG
TATTTCTTCTACTCCAATCTGATGAACTTCTTCAAGACAGAGGTGAAGTACGCCGACGGCAGAGTGTTCG
AGCGCCCCGACATCGAAACCAACGCCGACGGCGAGGTGGTGTGGAACAAGCAGAGAGACTTCAACATCGT
GAGAAAGGTGCTGAGCTACCCTCAGGTGAACATCGTGAAAAAAGTGGAAGTGCAGACCGGTGGCTTCAGC
AAGGAAAGCATCCTCCCTAAGGGCGATTCTGACAAACTGATCCCGAGAAAGACCAAGAAGCTGCAGTGGG
AGACACAGAAATACGGCGGCTTCGACAGTCCTACCGTGGCCTACAGTGTTCTGGTGGTCGCCGATGTCGA
GAAAGGCAAGACCAGAAAGCTGAAAACCGTGAAGGAACTGGTGGGAATAAGCATTATGGAAAGAAGCAGC
TTTGAGGAGAATCCTGTATCCTTTCTGGAAAAGAAAGGATACCACAACGTGCAGGAGGACAAGCTGATAA
AGCTTCCTAAGTATTCACTGTTCGAGTTCGAGGGCGGCAGACGGAGACTGCTGGCCAGCGCCACCGAACT
GCAGAAGGGGAATGAGGTGGTCCTGCCTCAATACATGGTGAACCTGCTGTACCACAGCCAGCATGTGAAC
AACAGCCACAAGCCTGAGCACCTTAACTACGTGAAGCAGCACAAGGACGAGTTCAAGGATATCTTCAACC
TGATCATCTCTATCGCCCGGATCAATATCCTGAAACCTAAGGTGGTTGACAACCTGATCAACGAGTTCAC
CGAGTACGGACAGGAGGACATCAGCAGCCTGAGCGAGAGCTTCATCAACCTGCTGAAATTTATCAGCTTT
GGCGCCCCAGGAGCTTTTAAGTTCCTGAAGCTGGACGTGAAGCAGTCCAACCTGCGGTATAAGTCCACCA
CAGAGGCCCTGAGTGCTACACTGATCCACCAGTCTGTGACCGGCCTGTACGAGACAAGAATCGACCTGTC
TAAGTTGGGCGAAGAAAAAAGGCCGGCGGCCACGAAAAAGGCCGGCCAGGCAAAAAAGAAAAAGGAATTC
GGCAGTGGAGAGGGCAGAGGAAGTCTGCTAACATGCGGTGACGTCGAGGAGAATCCTGGCCCAATGACCG
AGTACAAGCCCACGGTGCGCCTCGCCACCCGCGACGACGTCCCCAGGGCCGTACGCACCCTCGCCGCCGC
GTTCGCCGACTACCCCGCCACGCGCCACACCGTCGATCCGGACCGCCACATCGAGCGGGTCACCGAGCTG
CAAGAACTCTTCCTCACGCGCGTCGGGCTCGACATCGGCAAGGTGTGGGTCGCGGACGACGGCGCCGCGG
TGGCGGTCTGGACCACGCCGGAGAGCGTCGAAGCGGGGGCGGTGTTCGCCGAGATCGGCCCGCGCATGGC
CGAGTTGAGCGGTTCCCGGCTGGCCGCGCAGCAACAGATGGAAGGCCTCCTGGCGCCGCACCGGCCCAAG
GAGCCCGCGTGGTTCCTGGCCACCGTCGGAGTCTCGCCCGACCACCAGGGCAAGGGTCTGGGCAGCGCCG
TCGTGCTCCCCGGAGTGGAGGCGGCCGAGCGCGCCGGGGTGCCCGCCTTCCTGGAGACCTCCGCGCCCCG
CAACCTCCCCTTCTACGAGCGGCTCGGCTTCACCGTCACCGCCGACGTCGAGGTGCCCGAAGGACCGCGC
ACCTGGTGCATGACCCGCAAGCCCGGTGCCTGAGAATTCTAACTAGAGCTCGCTGATCAGCCTCGACTGT
GCCTTCTAGTTGCCAGCCATCTGTTGTTTGCCCCTCCCCCGTGCCTTCCTTGACCCTGGAAGGTGCCACT
CCCACTGTCCTTTCCTAATAAAATGAGGAAATTGCATCGCATTGTCTGAGTAGGTGTCATTCTATTCTGG
GGGGTGGGGTGGGGCAGGACAGCAAGGGGGAGGATTGGGAAGAGAATAGCAGGCATGCTGGGGAGCGGCC
GCAGGAACCCCTAGTGATGGAGTTGGCCACTCCCTCTCTGCGCGCTCGCTCGCTCACTGAGGCCGGGCGA
CCAAAGGTCGCCCGACGCCCGGGCTTTGCCCGGGCGGCCTCAGTGAGCGAGCGAGCGCGCAGCTGCCTGC
AGGGGCGCCTGATGCGGTATTTTCTCCTTACGCATCTGTGCGGTATTTCACACCGCATA
[95 nt withheld, positions 6710-6804]
T
[46 nt withheld, positions 6806-6851]
C
[141 nt withheld, positions 6853-6993]
CCTTTGACGTTGGAGTCCACGTTCTTT
[37 nt withheld, positions 7021-7057]
ACTCTATCTCGGGCTATTCTTTTGATTTATAAGGGATTTTGCCGATTTCGGTCTATTGGTTAAAAAATGA
GCTGATTTAACAAAAATTTAACGCGAATTTTAACAAAATATTAACGTTTACAATTTTATGGTGCACTCTC
AGTACAATCTGCTCTGATGCCGCATAGTTAAGCCAGCCCCGACACCCGCCAACACCCGCTGACGCGCCCT
GACGGGCTTGTCTGCTCCCGGCATCCGCTTACAGACAAGCTGTGACCGTCTCCGGGAGCTGCATGTGTCA
GAGGTTTTCACCGTCATCACCGAAACGCGCGAGACGAAAGGGCCTCGTGATACGCCTATTTTTATAGGTT
AATGTCATGATAATAATGGTTTCTTAGACGTCAGGTGGCACTTTTCGGGGAAATGTGCGCGGAACCCCTA
TTTGTTTATTTTTCTAAATACATTCAAATATGTATCCGCTCATGAGACAATAACCCTGATAAATGCTTCA
ATAATATTGAAAAAGGAAGAGTATGAGTATTCAACATTTCCGTGTCGCCCTTATTCCCTTTTTTGCGGCA
TTTTGCCTTCCTGTTTTTGCTCACCCAGAAACGCTGGTGAAAGTAAAAGATGCTGAAGATCAGTTGGGTG
CACGAGTGGGTTACATCGAACTGGATCTCAACAGCGGTAAGATCCTTGAGAGTTTTCGCCCCGAAGAACG
TTTTCCAATGATGAGCACTTTTAAAGTTCTGCTATGTGGCGCGGTATTATCCCGTATTGACGCCGGGCAA
GAGCAACTCGGTCGCCGCATACACTATTCTCAGAATGACTTGGTTGAGTACTCACCAGTCACAGAAAAGC
ATCTTACGGATGGCATGACAGTAAGAGAATTATGCAGTGCTGCCATAACCATGAGTGATAACACTGCGGC
CAACTTACTTCTGACAACGATCGGAGGACCGAAGGAGCTAACCGCTTTTTTGCACAACATGGGGGATCAT
GTAACTCGCCTTGATCGTTGGGAACCGGAGCTGAATGAAGCCATACCAAACGACGAGCGTGACACCACGA
TGCCTGTAGCAATGGCAACAACGTTGCGCAAACTATTAACTGGCGAACTACTTACTCTAGCTTCCCGGCA
ACAATTAATAGACTGGATGGAGGCGGATAAAGTTGCAGGACCACTTCTGCGCTCGGCCCTTCCGGCTGGC
TGGTTTATTGCTGATAAATCTGGAGCCGGTGAGCGTGGAAGCCGCGGTATCATTGCAGCACTGGGGCCAG
ATGGTAAGCCCTCCCGTATCGTAGTTATCTACACGACGGGGAGTCAGGCAACTATGGATGAACGAAATAG
ACAGATCGCTGAGATAGGTGCCTCACTGATTAAGCATTGGTAACTGTCAGACCAAGTTTACTCATATATA
CTTTAGATTGATTTAAAACTTCATTTTTAATTTAAAAGGATCTAGGTGAAGATCCTTTTTGATAATCTCA
TGACCAAAATCCCTTAACGTGAGTTTTCGTTCCACTGAGCGTCAGACCCCGTAGAAAAGATCAAAGGATC
TTCTTGAGATCCTTTTTTTCTGCGCGTAATCTGCTGCTTGCAAACAAAAAAACCACCGCTACCAGCGGTG
GTTTGTTTGCCGGATCAAGAGCTACCAACTCTTTTTCCGAAGGTAACTGGCTTCAGCAGAGCGCAGATAC
CAAATACTGTTCTTCTAGTGTAGCCGTAGTTAGGCCACCACTTCAAGAACTCTGTAGCACCGCCTACATA
CCTCGCTCTGCTAATCCTGTTACCAGTGGCTGCTGCCAGTGGCGATAAGTCGTGTCTTACCGGGTTGGAC
TCAAGACGATAGTTACCGGATAAGGCGCAGCGGTCGGGCTGAACGGGGGGTTCGTGCACACAGCCCAGCT
TGGAGCGAACGACCTACACCGAACTGAGATACCTACAGCGTGAGCTATGAGAAAGCGCCACGCTTCCCGA
AGGGAGAAAGGCGGACAGGTATCCGGTAAGCGGCAGGGTCGGAACAGGAGAGCGCACGAGGGAGCTTCCA
GGGGGAAACGCCTGGTATCTTTATAGTCCTGTCGGGTTTCGCCACCTCTGACTTGAGCGTCGATTTTTGT
GATGCTCGTCAGGGGGGCGGAGCCTATGGAAAAACGCCAGCAACGCGGCCTTTTTACGGTTCCTGGCCTT
TTGCTGGCCTTTTGCTCACATGT
Features (pLannotate 1.2.2; 19 found; start..end, strand, type, name):
      1..241     +  promoter       U6 promoter: RNA polymerase III promoter for human U6 snRNA
    268..343     +  misc_RNA       gRNA scaffold: guide RNA scaffold for the Streptococcus pyogenes CRISPR/Cas9 system
    350..393     +  misc_RNA       gRNA scaffold (fragment): guide RNA scaffold for the Streptococcus pyogenes CRISPR/Cas9 system
    440..725     +  enhancer       CMV enhancer: human cytomegalovirus immediate early enhancer; contains an 18-bp deletion relative to the standard CMV enhancer
    727..891     +  promoter       chicken β-actin promoter (fragment): No description available
    926..947     +  promoter       chicken β-actin promoter (fragment): contains a 21-bp deletion relative to the standard chicken β-actin promoter
   1054..1281    +  intron         hybrid intron: hybrid between chicken β-actin (CBA) and minute virus of mice (MMV) introns (Gray et al., 2011)
   1422..5540    +  CDS            cas9: CAS9_STRMU - Also known as csn1. Experimental evidence at protein level: Swiss-Prot protein existence level 1. CRISPR (clustered regularly interspaced short palindromic repeat) is an adaptive immune system that provides protection against mobile genetic elements (viruses, transposable elements and conjugative plasmids). CRISPR clusters contain spacers, sequences complementary to antecedent mobile elements, and target invading nucleic acids. CRISPR clusters are transcribed and processed into CRISPR RNA (crRNA). In type II CRISPR systems correct processing of pre-crRNA requires a trans- encoded
   5547..5594    +  CDS            nucleoplasmin NLS: bipartite nuclear localization signal from nucleoplasmin
   5664..6263    +  CDS            PuroR (fragment): puromycin N-acetyltransferase; pac from Streptomyces; confers resistance to puromycin
   6297..6408    +  polyA_signal   bGH poly(A) signal: bovine growth hormone polyadenylation signal
   6513..6653    +  repeat_region  AAV2 ITR: inverted terminal repeat of adeno-associated virus serotype 2 inverted
   6658..6709    -  misc_feature   bom (fragment): basis of mobility region from pBR322
   6728..7183    +  rep_origin     f1 ori (sequence partly withheld): f1 bacteriophage origin of replication; arrow indicates direction of (+) strand synthesis
   7184..7233    -  misc_feature   bom (fragment): basis of mobility region from pBR322
   7335..7370    -  CDS            rop (fragment): Rop protein, which maintains plasmids at low copy number; rop
   7465..7569    +  promoter       AmpR promoter: bla
   7570..8430    +  CDS            AmpR: β-lactamase; bla; confers resistance to ampicillin, carbenicillin, and related antibiotics
   8601..9189    +  rep_origin     ori: high-copy-number ColE1/pMB1/pBR322/pUC origin of replication
