[The description below was written by a language model from this plasmid's Addgene catalogue record and pLannotate feature annotations shown in this document.]
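Description:
pAAV-CMV-SeqCas9-puro is an all-in-one CRISPR plasmid built on an AAV2 ITR vector for mammalian expression. It is catalogued as an empty backbone: it already carries the nuclease and a selection marker, and the user adds the guide sequence. In bacteria it is maintained through a high-copy ColE1/pUC-type origin with ampicillin selection (AmpR with its own promoter), and an f1 phage origin is also present. Short fragments annotated as bom and rop appear to be backbone remnants.

The feature table shows two expression units. A human U6 RNA polymerase III promoter sits upstream of a guide RNA scaffold, which the annotation tool matched to the Streptococcus pyogenes scaffold in two pieces. The gap between promoter and scaffold is presumably where the spacer is cloned, although the record does not name the cloning sites. Downstream, the nuclease is driven by a CMV enhancer joined to chicken β-actin promoter fragments and a hybrid CBA/MVM intron. This is a CBh-type hybrid promoter rather than the plain CMV promoter the name suggests. The roughly 4.1 kb Cas9 open reading frame was annotated by similarity to the Streptococcus mutans Cas9 entry, but the record does not state the source organism of SeqCas9. It is followed by a bipartite nucleoplasmin nuclear localization signal, a puromycin N-acetyltransferase coding sequence and a bGH polyadenylation signal. No linker between Cas9 and PuroR is annotated, so how the two are co-expressed is not recorded.

Only one AAV2 ITR is annotated, so the second repeat may have gone undetected. The cassette also appears large relative to typical AAV packaging capacity. The construct is suited to transfection-based genome editing with puromycin enrichment of cells that received it.
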