Addgene plasmid #232110: pAAV-CMV-SeqCas9-puro
Purpose: (Empty Backbone) Expresses SeqCas9 and puromycin resistance genes, and cloning backbone for sgRNA
Depositing lab: Yongming Wang. Depositing organization: Fudan University.
Backbone
  Vector backbone: AAV2 ITR vector
  Vector type: Mammalian Expression, AAV, CRISPR
Growth in bacteria
  Bacterial resistance: Ampicillin, 100 μg/mL
  Growth temperature: 37°C
  Growth strain: NEB Stable
  Copy number: High Copy
Gene/Insert
  Gene/Insert name: None
Terms and licenses: Academic/Nonprofit Terms; Industry Terms: Not Available to Industry
How to cite: pAAV-CMV-SeqCas9-puro was a gift from Yongming Wang (Addgene plasmid # 232110 ; http://n2t.net/addgene:232110 ; RRID:Addgene_232110)
